Addgene plasmid #16507: pCMV-Neo-Bam APC
Depositing lab: Bert Vogelstein. Publication: Activation of beta-catenin-Tcf signaling in colon cancer by mutations in beta-catenin or APC. Morin PJ, Sparks AB, Korinek V, Barker N, Clevers H, Vogelstein B, Kinzler KW. Science. 1997 Mar 21. 275(5307):1787-90. 10.1126/science.275.5307.1787 PubMed 9065402.
Backbone
  Vector backbone: pCMV-Neo-Bam
  Backbone manufacturer: Vogelstein lab (Addgene plasmid# 16440)
  Backbone size w/o insert (bp): 6600
  Vector type: Mammalian Expression
  Selectable markers: Neomycin (select with G418)
Growth in bacteria
  Bacterial resistance: Ampicillin, 100 μg/mL
  Growth temperature: 37°C
  Growth strain: DH5alpha
  Copy number: Low Copy
Gene/Insert
  Gene/Insert name: APC
  Species: H. sapiens (human)
  Insert size (bp): 9000
  Entrez Gene: APC (a.k.a. BTPS2, DESMD, DP2, DP2.5, DP3, GS, PPP1R46)
  Promoter: CMV
  Cloning method: Restriction Enzyme; 5′ cloning site BamHI (not destroyed); 3′ cloning site BamHI (not destroyed)
  Sequencing primers: 5′ Bglob-intron-F; 3′ Bglob-pA-R (5'-ttttggcagagggaaaaaga-3')
Terms and licenses: Academic/Nonprofit Terms; Industry Terms: Not Available to Industry
How to cite: pCMV-Neo-Bam APC was a gift from Bert Vogelstein (Addgene plasmid # 16507 ; http://n2t.net/addgene:16507 ; RRID:Addgene_16507)
