[The description below was written by a language model from this plasmid's Addgene catalogue record and pLannotate feature annotations shown in this document.]
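Description:
pCMV-Neo-Bam APC is a mammalian expression plasmid of about 15.5 kb that carries the human APC (adenomatous polyposis coli) tumour suppressor cDNA in the pCMV-Neo-Bam backbone. The roughly 9 kb insert was cloned into a BamHI site that is retained on both sides. The annotated coding sequence of about 8.5 kb is consistent with full-length APC, although the record does not explicitly state that it is wild type or full length. Expression is driven by the human cytomegalovirus immediate-early enhancer and promoter. A rabbit β-globin intron follows the promoter and generally improves transcript processing and expression. Downstream of the insert lie a short β-globin exon remnant and the rabbit β-globin polyadenylation signal. No epitope tag or reporter is annotated.

In E. coli the plasmid is maintained through a ColE1/pMB1-type origin and selected with ampicillin via β-lactamase. The annotation tool labels the origin as a high-copy type, but the repository lists the plasmid as low copy, which may reflect the large insert. Fragments of lac regulatory elements, lacZα, rop, bom and Tn5-derived sequence (tnpA, ble) are cloning remnants rather than functional parts. For mammalian cells, a separate cassette places the neo gene between the HSV thymidine kinase promoter and its poly(A) signal, allowing G418 selection of stable transfectants.

APC is a negative regulator of Wnt signalling that promotes β-catenin degradation. The associated publication concerns activation of β-catenin–Tcf signalling in colon cancer by APC or β-catenin mutations. The construct therefore suits re-expressing APC in transfected cells, for example to test its effect on β-catenin/Tcf-dependent transcription.
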