Features (pLannotate 1.2.2; 22 found; start..end, strand, type, name):
      1..380     +  enhancer       CMV enhancer: human cytomegalovirus immediate early enhancer
    381..584     +  promoter       CMV promoter: human cytomegalovirus (CMV) immediate early promoter
    696..1268    +  intron         β-globin intron: intron from rabbit β-globin gene
   1374..9902    +  CDS            APC: APC_HUMAN - Also known as DP2.5. Experimental evidence at protein level: Swiss-Prot protein existence level 1. Tumor suppressor. Promotes rapid degradation of CTNNB1 and participates in Wnt signaling as a negative regulator. APC activity is correlated with its phosphorylation state. Activates the GEF activity of SPATA13 and ARHGEF4. Plays a role in hepatocyte growth factor (HGF)- induced cell migration. Required for MMP9 up-regulation via the JNK signaling pathway in colorectal tumor cells. Acts as a mediator of ERBB2-dependent stabilization of microtubules at the cell cortex. It is required f
  10330..10353   -  misc_feature   MCS (fragment): pBluescript multiple cloning site
  10360..10437   +  CDS            HBB (fragment): HBB_PONPY - Experimental evidence at transcript level: Swiss-Prot protein existence level 2. Involved in oxygen transport from the lung to the various peripheral tissues. From Pongo pygmaeus (Bornean orangutan).
  10508..10563   +  polyA_signal   β-globin poly(A) signal: rabbit β-globin polyadenylation signal (Gil and Proudfoot, 1987)
  10943..10965   -  protein_bind   lac operator (fragment): The lac repressor binds to the lac operator to inhibit transcription in E. coli. This inhibition can be relieved by adding lactose or isopropyl-β-D-thiogalactopyranoside (IPTG). lac repressor encoded by lacI
  10969..10999   -  promoter       lac promoter: promoter for the E. coli lac operon
  11014..11035   -  protein_bind   CAP binding site: CAP binding activates transcription in the presence of cAMP. E. coli catabolite activator protein
  11048..11140   -  CDS            lacI (fragment): lac repressor; lacI; The lac repressor binds to the lac operator to inhibit transcription in E. coli. This inhibition can be relieved by adding lactose or isopropyl-β-D-thiogalactopyranoside (IPTG).
  11323..11911   -  rep_origin     ori: high-copy-number ColE1/pMB1/pBR322/pUC origin of replication
  12082..12942   -  CDS            AmpR: β-lactamase; bla; confers resistance to ampicillin, carbenicillin, and related antibiotics
  12943..13047   -  promoter       AmpR promoter: bla
  13142..13177   +  CDS            rop (fragment): Rop protein, which maintains plasmids at low copy number; rop
  13279..13378   +  misc_feature   bom (fragment): basis of mobility region from pBR322
  13384..13538   -  CDS            lacZα (fragment): LacZα fragment of β-galactosidase; lacZ fragment
  13542..13865   +  CDS            tnpA (fragment): TN5P_ECOLX - Also known as tnp. Experimental evidence at protein level: Swiss-Prot protein existence level 1. Mediates transposition of transposon Tn5 by a 'cut and paste' mechanism. First, the monomeric transposase binds the 19 bp inverted DNA repeats flanking the transposon. Then, dimerization of the DNA- bound transposase creates a synaptic DNA complex. After nicking of the first DNA strand, excision of the transposon proceeds through a series of intermediates. The transposase then mediates the insertion of the transposon at a new site by strand transfer. The activity of the wild- type tran
  13948..14093   +  promoter       HSV TK promoter: herpes simplex virus thymidine kinase promoter
  14150..14941   +  CDS            neo: KKA2_KLEPN - Also known as kan, nptII. Experimental evidence at protein level: Swiss-Prot protein existence level 1. Resistance to kanamycin, neomycin, paromomycin, ribostamycin, butirosin and gentamicin B. From Klebsiella pneumoniae.
  14965..15120   +  CDS            ble (fragment): BLE_KLEPN - Experimental evidence at protein level: Swiss-Prot protein existence level 1. Binding protein with a strong affinity to the bleomycin family of antibiotics. Binds to CL990; an antimitotic-antibiotic compound. From Klebsiella pneumoniae.
  15182..15229   +  polyA_signal   HSV TK poly(A) signal: herpes simplex virus thymidine kinase polyadenylation signal (Cole and Stacy, 1985)
>Addgene plasmid #16507 | pCMV-Neo-Bam APC | addgene full sequence | sequence record 214507 | Addgene NGS Result
GACATTGATTATTGACTAGTTATTAATAGTAATCAATTACGGGGTCATTAGTTCATAGCCCATATATGGA
GTTCCGCGTTACATAACTTACGGTAAATGGCCCGCCTGGCTGACCGCCCAACGACCCCCGCCCATTGACG
TCAATAATGACGTATGTTCCCATAGTAACGCCAATAGGGACTTTCCATTGACGTCAATGGGTGGAGTATT
TACGGTAAACTGCCCACTTGGCAGTACATCAAGTGTATCATATGCCAAGTACGCCCCCTATTGACGTCAA
TGACGGTAAATGGCCCGCCTGGCATTATGCCCAGTACATGACCTTATGGGACTTTCCTACTTGGCAGTAC
ATCTACGTATTAGTCATCGCTATTACCATGGTGATGCGGTTTTGGCAGTACATCAATGGGCGTGGATAGC
GGTTTGACTCACGGGGATTTCCAAGTCTCCACCCCATTGACGTCAATGGGAGTTTGTTTTGGCACCAAAA
TCAACGGGACTTTCCAAAATGTCGTAACAACTCCGCCCCATTGACGCAAATGGGCGGTAGGCGTGTACGG
TGGGAGGTCTATATAAGCAGAGCTCGTTTAGTGAACCGTCAGATCGCCTGGAGACGCCATCCACGCTGTT
TTGACCTCCATAGAAGACACCGGGACCGATCCAGCCTCCGGTCGACCGATCCTGAGAACTTCAGGGTGAG
TTTGGGGACCCTTGATTGTTCTTTCTTTTTCGCTATTGTAAAATTCATGTTATATGGAGGGGGCAAAGTT
TTCAGGGTGTTGTTTAGAATGGGAAGATGTCCCTTGTATCACCATGGACCCTCATGATAATTTTGTTTCT
TTCACTTTCTACTCTGTTGACAACCATTGTCTCCTCTTATTTTCTTTTCATTTTCTGTAACTTTTTCGTT
AAACTTTAGCTTGCATTTGTAACGAATTTTTAAATTCACTTTTGTTTATTTGTCAGATTGTAAGTACTTT
CTCTAATCACTTTTTTTTCAAGGCAATCAGGGTATATTATATTGTACTTCAGCACAGTTTTAGAGAACAA
TTGTTATAATTAAATGATAAGGTAGAATATTTCTGCATATAAATTCTGGCTGGCGTGGAAATATTCTTAT
TGGTAGAAACAACTACACCCTGGTCATCATCCTGCCTTTCTCTTTATGGTTACAATGATATACACTGTTT
GAGATGAGGATAAAATACTCTGAGTCCAAACCGGGCCCCTCTGCTAACCATGTTCATGCCTTCTTCTCTT
TCCTACAGCTCCTGGGCAACGTGCTGGTTGTTGTGCTGTCTCATCATTTTGGCAAAGAATTCCTCGACGG
ATCCGATCGAATTCCCGGAAATGGGGTCCAAGGGTAGCCAAGGATGGCTGCAGCTTCATATGATCAGTTG
TTAAAGCAAGTTGAGGCACTGAAGATGGAGAACTCAAATCTTCGACAAGAGCTAGAAGATAATTCCAATC
ATCTTACAAAACTGGAAACTGAGGCATCTAATATGAAGGAAGTACTTAAACAACTACAAGGAAGTATTGA
AGATGAAGCTATGGCTTCTTCTGGACAGATTGATTTATTAGAGCGTCTTAAAGAGCTTAACTTAGATAGC
AGTAATTTCCCTGGAGTAAAACTGCGGTCAAAAATGTCCCTCCGTTCTTATGGAAGCCGGGAAGGATCTG
TATCAAGCCGTTCTGGAGAGTGCAGTCCTGTTCCTATGGGTTCATTTCCAAGAAGAGGGTTTGTAAATGG
AAGCAGAGAAAGTACTGGATATTTAGAAGAACTTGAGAAAGAGAGGTCATTGCTTCTTGCTGATCTTGAC
AAAGAAGAAAAGGAAAAAGACTGGTATTACGCTCAACTTCAGAATCTCACTAAAAGAATAGATAGTCTTC
CTTTAACTGAAAATTTTTCCTTACAAACAGATATGACCAGAAGGCAATTGGAATATGAAGCAAGGCAAAT
CAGAGTTGCGATGGAAGAACAACTAGGTACCTGCCAGGATATGGAAAAACGAGCACAGCGAAGAATAGCC
AGAATTCAGCAAATCGAAAAGGACATACTTCGTATACGACAGCTTTTACAGTCCCAAGCAACAGAAGCAG
AGAGGTCATCTCAGAACAAGCATGAAACCGGCTCACATGATGCTGAGCGGCAGAATGAAGGTCAAGGAGT
GGGAGAAATCAACATGGCAACTTCTGGTAATGGTCAGGGTTCAACTACACGAATGGACCATGAAACAGCC
AGTGTTTTGAGTTCTAGTAGCACACACTCTGCACCTCGAAGGCTGACAAGTCATCTGGGAACCAAGGTGG
AAATGGTGTATTCATTGTTGTCAATGCTTGGTACTCATGATAAGGATGATATGTCGCGAACTTTGCTAGC
TATGTCTAGCTCCCAAGACAGCTGTATATCCATGCGACAGTCTGGATGTCTTCCTCTCCTCATCCAGCTT
TTACATGGCAATGACAAAGACTCTGTATTGTTGGGAAATTCCCGGGGCAGTAAAGAGGCTCGGGCCAGGG
CCAGTGCAGCACTCCACAACATCATTCACTCACAGCCTGATGACAAGAGAGGCAGGCGTGAAATCCGAGT
CCTTCATCTTTTGGAACAGATACGCGCTTACTGTGAAACCTGTTGGGAGTGGCAGGAAGCTCATGAACCA
GGCATGGACCAGGACAAAAATCCAATGCCAGCTCCTGTTGAACATCAGATCTGTCCTGCTGTGTGTGTTC
TAATGAAACTTTCATTTGATGAAGAGCATAGACATGCAATGAATGAACTAGGGGGACTACAGGCCATTGC
AGAATTATTGCAAGTGGACTGTGAAATGTATGGGCTTACTAATGACCACTACAGTATTACACTAAGACGA
TATGCTGGAATGGCTTTGACAAACTTGACTTTTGGAGATGTAGCCAACAAGGCTACGCTATGCTCTATGA
AAGGCTGCATGAGAGCACTTGTGGCCCAACTAAAATCTGAAAGTGAAGACTTACAGCAGGTTATTGCGAG
TGTTTTGAGGAATTTGTCTTGGCGAGCAGATGTAAATAGTAAAAAGACGTTGCGAGAAGTTGGAAGTGTG
AAAGCATTGATGGAATGTGCTTTAGAAGTTAAAAAGGAATCAACCCTCAAAAGCGTATTGAGTGCCTTAT
GGAATTTGTCAGCACATTGCACTGAGAATAAAGCTGATATATGTGCTGTAGATGGTGCACTTGCATTTTT
GGTTGGCACTCTTACTTACCGGAGCCAGACAAACACTTTAGCCATTATTGAAAGTGGAGGTGGGATATTA
CGGAATGTGTCCAGCTTGATAGCTACAAATGAGGACCACAGGCAAATCCTAAGAGAGAACAACTGTCTAC
AAACTTTATTACAACACTTAAAATCTCATAGTTTGACAATAGTCAGTAATGCATGTGGAACTTTGTGGAA
TCTCTCAGCAAGAAATCCTAAAGACCAGGAAGCATTATGGGACATGGGGGCAGTTAGCATGCTCAAGAAC
CTCATTCATTCAAAGCACAAAATGATTGCTATGGGAAGTGCTGCAGCTTTAAGGAATCTCATGGCAAATA
GGCCTGCGAAGTACAAGGATGCCAATATTATGTCTCCTGGCTCAAGCTTGCCATCTCTTCATGTTAGGAA
ACAAAAAGCCCTAGAAGCAGAATTAGATGCTCAGCACTTATCAGAAACTTTTGACAATATAGACAATTTA
AGTCCCAAGGCATCTCATCGTAGTAAGCAGAGACACAAGCAAAGTCTCTATGGTGATTATGTTTTTGACA
CCAATCGACATGATGATAATAGGTCAGACAATTTTAATACTGGCAACATGACTGTCCTTTCACCATATTT
GAATACTACAGTGTTACCCAGCTCCTCTTCATCAAGAGGAAGCTTAGATAGTTCTCGTTCTGAAAAAGAT
AGAAGTTTGGAGAGAGAACGCGGAATTGGTCTAGGCAACTACCATCCAGCAACAGAAAATCCAGGAACTT
CTTCAAAGCGAGGTTTGCAGATCTCCACCACTGCAGCCCAGATTGCCAAAGTCATGGAAGAAGTGTCAGC
CATTCATACCTCTCAGGAAGACAGAAGTTCTGGGTCTACCACTGAATTACATTGTGTGACAGATGAGAGA
AATGCACTTAGAAGAAGCTCTGCTGCCCATACACATTCAAACACTTACAATTTCACTAAGTCGGAAAATT
CAAATAGGACATGTTCTATGCCTTATGCCAAATTAGAATACAAGAGATCTTCAAATGATAGTTTAAATAG
TGTCAGTAGTAGTGATGGTTATGGTAAAAGAGGTCAAATGAAACCCTCGATTGAATCCTATTCTGAAGAT
GATGAAAGTAAGTTTTGCAGTTATGGTCAATACCCAGCCGACCTAGCCCATAAAATACATAGTGCAAATC
ATATGGATGATAATGATGGAGAACTAGATACACCAATAAATTATAGTCTTAAATATTCAGATGAGCAGTT
GAACTCTGGAAGGCAAAGTCCTTCACAGAATGAAAGATGGGCAAGACCCAAACACATAATAGAAGATGAA
ATAAAACAAAGTGAGCAAAGACAATCAAGGAATCAAAGTACAACTTATCCTGTTTATACTGAGAGCACTG
ATGATAAACACCTCAAGTTCCAACCACATTTTGGACAGCAGGAATGTGTTTCTCCATACAGGTCACGGGG
AGCCAATGGTTCAGAAACAAATCGAGTGGGTTCTAATCATGGAATTAATCAAAATGTAAGCCAGTCTTTG
TGTCAAGAAGATGACTATGAAGATGATAAGCCTACCAATTATAGTGAACGTTACTCTGAAGAAGAACAGC
ATGAAGAAGAAGAGAGACCAACAAATTATAGCATAAAATATAATGAAGAGAAACGTCATGTGGATCAGCC
TATTGATTATAGTTTAAAATATGCCACAGATATTCCTTCATCACAGAAACAGTCATTTTCATTCTCAAAG
AGTTCATCTGGACAAAGCAGTAAAACCGAACATATGTCTTCAAGCAGTGAGAATACGTCCACACCTTCAT
CTAATGCCAAGAGGCAGAATCAGCTCCATCCAAGTTCTGCACAGAGTAGAAGTGGTCAGCCTCAAAAGGC
TGCCACTTGCAAAGTTTCTTCTATTAACCAAGAAACAATACAGACTTATTGTGTAGAAGATACTCCAATA
TGTTTTTCAAGATGTAGTTCATTATCATCTTTGTCATCAGCTGAAGATGAAATAGGATGTAATCAGACGA
CACAGGAAGCAGATTCTGCTAATACCCTGCAAATAGCAGAAATAAAAGAAAAGATTGGAACTAGGTCAGC
TGAAGATCCTGTGAGCGAAGTTCCAGCAGTGTCACAGCACCCTAGAACCAAATCCAGCAGACTGCAGGGT
TCTAGTTTATCTTCAGAATCAGCCAGGCACAAAGCTGTTGAATTTTCTTCAGGAGCGAAATCTCCCTCCA
AAAGTGGTGCTCAGACACCCAAAAGTCCACCTGAACACTATGTTCAGGAGACCCCACTCATGTTTAGCAG
ATGTACTTCTGTCAGTTCACTTGATAGTTTTGAGAGTCGTTCGATTGCCAGCTCCGTTCAGAGTGAACCA
TGCAGTGGAATGGTAAGTGGCATTATAAGCCCCAGTGATCTTCCAGATAGCCCTGGACAAACCATGCCAC
CAAGCAGAAGTAAAACACCTCCACCACCTCCTCAAACAGCTCAAACCAAGCGAGAAGTACCTAAAAATAA
AGCACCTACTGCTGAAAAGAGAGAGAGTGGACCTAAGCAAGCTGCAGTAAATGCTGCAGTTCAGAGGGTC
CAGGTTCTTCCAGATGCTGATACTTTATTACATTTTGCCACAGAAAGTACTCCAGATGGATTTTCTTGTT
CATCCAGCCTGAGTGCTCTGAGCCTCGATGAGCCATTTATACAGAAAGATGTGGAATTAAGAATAATGCC
TCCAGTTCAGGAAAATGACAATGGGAATGAAACAGAATCAGAGCAGCCTAAAGAATCAAATGAAAACCAA
GAGAAAGAGGCAGAAAAAACTATTGATTCTGAAAAGGACCTATTAGATGATTCAGATGATGATGATATTG
AAATACTAGAAGAATGTATTATTTCTGCCATGCCAACAAAGTCATCACGTAAAGCAAAAAAGCCAGCCCA
GACTGCTTCAAAATTACCTCCACCTGTGGCAAGGAAACCAAGTCAGCTGCCTGTGTACAAACTTCTACCA
TCACAAAACAGGTTGCAACCCCAAAAGCATGTTAGTTTTACACCGGGGGATGATATGCCACGGGTGTATT
GTGTTGAAGGGACACCTATAAACTTTTCCACAGCTACATCTCTAAGTGATCTAACAATCGAATCCCCTCC
AAATGAGTTAGCTGCTGGAGAAGGAGTTAGAGGAGGAGCACAGTCAGGTGAATTTGAAAAACGAGATACC
ATTCCTACAGAAGGCAGAAGTACAGATGAGGCTCAAGGAGGAAAAACCTCATCTGTAACCATACCTGAAT
TGGATGACAATAAAGCAGAGGAAGGTGATATTCTTGCAGAATGCATTAATTCTGCTATGCCCAAAGGGAA
AAGTCACAAGCCTTTCCGTGTGAAAAAGATAATGGACCAGGTCCAGCAAGCATCTGCGTCGTCTTCTGCA
CCCAACAAAAATCAGTTAGATGGTAAGAAAAAGAAACCAACTTCACCAGTAAAACCTATACCACAAAATA
CTGAATATAGGACACGTGTAAGAAAAAATGCAGACTCAAAAAATAATTTAAATGCTGAGAGAGTTTTCTC
AGACAACAAAGATTCAAAGAAACAGAATTTGAAAAATAATTCCAAGGACTTCAATGATAAGCTCCCAAAT
AATGAAGATAGAGTCAGAGGAAGTTTTGCTTTTGATTCACCTCATCATTACACGCCTATTGAAGGAACTC
CTTACTGTTTTTCACGAAATGATTCTTTGAGTTCTCTAGATTTTGATGATGATGATGTTGACCTTTCCAG
GGAAAAGGCTGAATTAAGAAAGGCAAAAGAAAATAAGGAATCAGAGGCTAAAGTTACCAGCCACACAGAA
CTAACCTCCAACCAACAATCAGCTAATAAGACACAAGCTATTGCAAAGCAGCCAATAAATCGAGGTCAGC
CTAAACCCATACTTCAGAAACAATCCACTTTTCCCCAGTCATCCAAAGACATACCAGACAGAGGGGCAGC
AACTGATGAAAAGTTACAGAATTTTGCTATTGAAAATACTCCAGTTTGCTTTTCTCATAATTCCTCTCTG
AGTTCTCTCAGTGACATTGACCAAGAAAACAACAATAAAGAAAATGAACCTATCAAAGAGACTGAGCCCC
CTGACTCACAGGGAGAACCAAGTAAACCTCAAGCATCAGGCTATGCTCCTAAATCATTTCATGTTGAAGA
TACCCCAGTTTGTTTCTCAAGAAACAGTTCTCTCAGTTCTCTTAGTATTGACTCTGAAGATGACCTGTTG
CAGGAATGTATAAGCTCCGCAATGCCAAAAAAGAAAAAGCCTTCAAGACTCAAGGGTGATAATGAAAAAC
ATAGTCCCAGAAATATGGGTGGCATATTAGGTGAAGATCTGACACTTGATTTGAAAGATATACAGAGACC
AGATTCAGAACATGGTCTATCCCCTGATTCAGAAAATTTTGATTGGAAAGCTATTCAGGAAGGTGCAAAT
TCCATAGTAAGTAGTTTACATCAAGCTGCTGCTGCTGCATGTTTATCTAGACAAGCTTCGTCTGATTCAG
ATTCCATCCTTTCCCTGAAATCAGGAATCTCTCTGGGATCACCATTTCATCTTACACCTGATCAAGAAGA
AAAACCCTTTACAAGTAATAAAGGCCCACGAATTCTAAAACCAGGGGAGAAAAGTACATTGGAAACTAAA
AAGATAGAATCTGAAAGTAAAGGAATCAAAGGAGGAAAAAAAGTTTATAAAAGTTTGATTACTGGAAAAG
TTCGATCTAATTCAGAAATTTCAGGCCAAATGAAACAGCCCCTTCAAGCAAACATGCCTTCAATCTCTCG
AGGCAGGACAATGATTCATATTCCAGGAGTTCGAAATAGCTCCTCAAGTACAAGTCCTGTTTCTAAAAAA
GGCCCACCCCTTAAGACTCCAGCCTCCAAAAGCCCTAGTGAAGGTCAAACAGCCACCACTTCTCCTAGAG
GAGCCAAGCCATCTGTGAAATCAGAATTAAGCCCTGTTGCCAGGCAGACATCCCAAATAGGTGGGTCAAG
TAAAGCACCTTCTAGATCAGGATCTAGAGATTCGACCCCTTCAAGACCTGCCCAGCAACCATTAAGTAGA
CCTATACAGTCTCCTGGCCGAAACTCAATTTCCCCTGGTAGAAATGGAATAAGTCCTCCTAACAAATTAT
CTCAACTTCCAAGGACATCATCCCCTAGTACTGCTTCAACTAAGTCCTCAGGTTCTGGAAAAATGTCATA
TACATCTCCAGGTAGACAGATGAGCCAACAGAACCTTACCAAACAAACAGGTTTATCCAAGAATGCCAGT
AGTATTCCAAGAAGTGAGTCTGCCTCCAAAGGACTAAATCAGATGAATAATGGTAATGGAGCCAATAAAA
AGGTAGAACTTTCTAGAATGTCTTCAACTAAATCAAGTGGAAGTGAATCTGATAGATCAGAAAGACCTGT
ATTAGTACGCCAGTCAACTTTCATCAAAGAAGCTCCAAGCCCAACCTTAAGAAGAAAATTGGAGGAATCT
GCTTCATTTGAATCTCTTTCTCCATCATCTAGACCAGCTTCTCCCACTAGGTCCCAGGCACAAACTCCAG
TTTTAAGTCCTTCCCTTCCTGATATGTCTCTATCCACACATTCGTCTGTTCAGGCTGGTGGATGGCGAAA
ACTCCCACCTAATCTCAGTCCCACTATAGAGTATAATGATGGAAGACCAGCAAAGCGCCATGATATTGCA
CGGTCTCATTCTGAAAGTCCTTCTAGACTTCCAATCAATAGGTCAGGAACCTGGAAACGTGAGCACAGCA
AACATTCATCATCCCTTCCTCGAGTAAGCACTTGGAGAAGAACTGGAAGTTCATCTTCAATTCTTTCTGC
TTCATCAGAATCCAGTGAAAAAGCAAAAAGTGAGGATGAAAAACATGTGAACTCTATTTCAGGAACCAAA
CAAAGTAAAGAAAACCAAGTATCCGCAAAAGGAACATGGAGAAAAATAAAAGAAAATGAATTTTCTCCCA
CAAATAGTACTTCTCAGACCGTTTCCTCAGGTGCTACAAATGGTGCTGAATCAAAGACTCTAATTTATCA
AATGGCACCTGCTGTTTCTAAAACAGAGGATGTTTGGGTGAGAATTGAGGACTGTCCCATTAACAATCCT
AGATCTGGAAGATCTCCCACAGGTAATACTCCCCCGGTGATTGACAGTGTTTCAGAAAAGGCAAATCCAA
ACATTAAAGATTCAAAAGATAATCAGGCAAAACAAAATGTGGGTAATGGCAGTGTTCCCATGCGTACCGT
GGGTTTGGAAAATCGCCTGAACTCCTTTATTCAGGTGGATGCCCCTGACCAAAAAGGAACTGAGATAAAA
CCAGGACAAAATAATCCTGTCCCTGTATCAGAGACTAATGAAAGTTCTATAGTGGAACGTACCCCATTCA
GTTCTAGCAGCTCAAGCAAACACAGTTCACCTAGTGGGACTGTTGCTGCCAGAGTGACTCCTTTTAATTA
CAACCCAAGCCCTAGGAAAAGCAGCGCAGATAGCACTTCAGCTCGGCCATCTCAGATCCCAACTCCAGTG
AATAACAACACAAAGAAGCGAGATTCCAAAACTGACAGCACAGAATCCAGTGGAACCCAAAGTCCTAAGC
GCCATTCTGGGTCTTACCTTGTGACATCTGTTTAAAAGAGAGGAAGAATGAAACTAAGAAAATTCTATGT
TAATTACAACTGCTATATAGACATTTTGTTTCAAATGAAACTTTAAAAGACTGAAAAATTTTGTAAATAG
GTTTGATTCTTGTTAGAGGGTTTTTGTTCTCGAAGCCATATTTGATAGTATACTTTGTCTTCACTGGTCT
TATTTTGGGAGGCACTCTTGATGGTTAGGAAAAAAATAGTAAAGCCAAGTATGTTTGTACAGTATGTTTT
ACATGTATTTAAAGTAGCATCCCATCCCAACTTCCTTTAATTATTGCTTGTCTTAAAATAATGAACACTA
CAGATAGAAAATATGATATATTGCTGTTATCAATCATTTCTAGATTATAAACTGACTAAACTTACATCAG
GGAAAAATTGGTATTTATGCAAAAAAAAATGTTTTTGTGGAATTCCTGCAGCCCGGGGGATCCGTCGAGG
AATTCACTCCTCAGGTGCAGGCTGCCTATCAGAAGGTGGTGGCTGGTGTGGCCAATGCCCTGGCTCACAA
ATACCACTGAGATCTTTTTCCCTCTGCCAAAAATTATGGGGACATCATGAAGCCCCTTGAGCATCTGACT
TCTGGCTAATAAAGGAAATTTATTTTCATTGCAATAGTGTGTTGGAATTTTTTGTGTCTCTCACTCGGAA
GGACATATGGGAGGGCAAATCATTTAAAACATCAGAATGAGTATTTGGTTTAGAGTTTGGCAACATATGC
CCATATGCTGGCTGCCATGAACAAAGGTTGGCTATAAAGAGGTCATCAGTATATGAAACAGCCCCCTGCT
GTCCATTCCTTATTCCATAGAAAAGCCTTGACTTGAGGTTAGATTTTTTTTATATTTTGTTTTGTGTTAT
TTTTTTCTTTAACATCCCTAAAATTTTCCTTACATGTTTTACTAGCCAGATTTTTCCTCCTCTCCTGACT
ACTCCCAGTCATAGCTGTCCCTCTTCTCTTATGGAGATCCCTCGACGGATCGGCCGCAATTCGTAATCAT
GTCATAGCTGTTTCCTGTGTGAAATTGTTATCCGCTCACAATTCCACACAACATACGAGCCGGAAGCATA
AAGTGTAAAGCCTGGGGTGCCTAATGAGTGAGCTAACTCACATTAATTGCGTTGCGCTCACTGCCCGCTT
TCCAGTCGGGAAACCTGTCGTGCCAGCTGCATTAATGAATCGGCCAACGCGCGGGGAGAGGCGGTTTGCG
TATTGGGCGCTCTTCCGCTTCCTCGCTCACTGACTCGCTGCGCTCGGTCGTTCGGCTGCGGCGAGCGGTA
TCAGCTCACTCAAAGGCGGTAATACGGTTATCCACAGAATCAGGGGATAACGCAGGAAAGAACATGTGAG
CAAAAGGCCAGCAAAAGGCCAGGAACCGTAAAAAGGCCGCGTTGCTGGCGTTTTTCCATAGGCTCCGCCC
CCCTGACGAGCATCACAAAAATCGACGCTCAAGTCAGAGGTGGCGAAACCCGACAGGACTATAAAGATAC
CAGGCGTTTCCCCCTGGAAGCTCCCTCGTGCGCTCTCCTGTTCCGACCCTGCCGCTTACCGGATACCTGT
CCGCCTTTCTCCCTTCGGGAAGCGTGGCGCTTTCTCATAGCTCACGCTGTAGGTATCTCAGTTCGGTGTA
GGTCGTTCGCTCCAAGCTGGGCTGTGTGCACGAACCCCCCGTTCAGCCCGACCGCTGCGCCTTATCCGGT
AACTATCGTCTTGAGTCCAACCCGGTAAGACACGACTTATCGCCACTGGCAGCAGCCACTGGTAACAGGA
TTAGCAGAGCGAGGTATGTAGGCGGTGCTACAGAGTTCTTGAAGTGGTGGCCTAACTACGGCTACACTAG
AAGAACAGTATTTGGTATCTGCGCTCTGCTGAAGCCAGTTACCTTCGGAAAAAGAGTTGGTAGCTCTTGA
TCCGGCAAACAAACCACCGCTGGTAGCGGTGGTTTTTTTGTTTGCAAGCAGCAGATTACGCGCAGAAAAA
AAGGATCTCAAGAAGATCCTTTGATCTTTTCTACGGGGTCTGACGCTCAGTGGAACGAAAACTCACGTTA
AGGGATTTTGGTCATGAGATTATCAAAAAGGATCTTCACCTAGATCCTTTTAAATTAAAAATGAAGTTTT
AAATCAATCTAAAGTATATATGAGTAAACTTGGTCTGACAGTTACCAATGCTTAATCAGTGAGGCACCTA
TCTCAGCGATCTGTCTATTTCGTTCATCCATAGTTGCCTGACTCCCCGTCGTGTAGATAACTACGATACG
GGAGGGCTTACCATCTGGCCCCAGTGCTGCAATGATACCGCGAGACCCACGCTCACCGGCTCCAGATTTA
TCAGCAATAAACCAGCCAGCCGGAAGGGCCGAGCGCAGAAGTGGTCCTGCAACTTTATCCGCCTCCATCC
AGTCTATTAATTGTTGCCGGGAAGCTAGAGTAAGTAGTTCGCCAGTTAATAGTTTGCGCAACGTTGTTGC
CATTGCTACAGGCATCGTGGTGTCACGCTCGTCGTTTGGTATGGCTTCATTCAGCTCCGGTTCCCAACGA
TCAAGGCGAGTTACATGATCCCCCATGTTGTGCAAAAAAGCGGTTAGCTCCTTCGGTCCTCCGATCGTTG
TCAGAAGTAAGTTGGCCGCAGTGTTATCACTCATGGTTATGGCAGCACTGCATAATTCTCTTACTGTCAT
GCCATCCGTAAGATGCTTTTCTGTGACTGGTGAGTACTCAACCAAGTCATTCTGAGAATAGTGTATGCGG
CGACCGAGTTGCTCTTGCCCGGCGTCAATACGGGATAATACCGCGCCACATAGCAGAACTTTAAAAGTGC
TCATCATTGGAAAACGTTCTTCGGGGCGAAAACTCTCAAGGATCTTACCGCTGTTGAGATCCAGTTCGAT
GTAACCCACTCGTGCACCCAACTGATCTTCAGCATCTTTTACTTTCACCAGCGTTTCTGGGTGAGCAAAA
ACAGGAAGGCAAAATGCCGCAAAAAAGGGAATAAGGGCGACACGGAAATGTTGAATACTCATACTCTTCC
TTTTTCAATATTATTGAAGCATTTATCAGGGTTATTGTCTCATGAGCGGATACATATTTGAATGTATTTA
GAAAAATAAACAAATAGGGGTTCCGCGCACATTTCCCCGAAAAGTGCCACCTGACGTCTAAGAAACCATT
ATTATCATGACATTAACCTATAAAAATAGGCGTATCACGAGGCCCTTTCGTCTCGCGCGTTTCGGTGATG
ACGGTGAAAACCTCTGACACATGCAGCTCCCGGAGACGGTCACAGCTTGTCTGTAAGCGGATGCCGGGAG
CAGACAAGCCCGTCAGGGCGCGTCAGCGGGTGTTGGCGGGTGTCGGGGCTGGCTTAACTATGCGGCATCA
GAGCAGATTGTACTGAGAGTGCACCATATGCGGTGTGAAATACCGCACAGATGCGTAAGGAGAAAATACC
GCATCAGGCGCCATTCGCCATTCAGGCTGCGCAACTGTTGGGAAGGGCGATCGGTGCGGGCCTCTTCGCT
ATTACGCCAGCTGGCGAAAGGGGGATGTGCTGCAAGGCGATTAAGTTGGGTAACGCCAGGGTTTTCCCAG
TCACGACGTTGTAAAACGACGGCCAGTGCCAAGCTTCACGCTGCCGCAAGCACTCAGGGCGCAAGGGCTG
CTAAAGGAAGCGGAACACGTAGAAAGCCAGTCCGCAGAAACGGTGCTGACCCCGGATGAATGTCAGCTAC
TGGGCTATCTGGACAAGGGAAAACGCAAGCGCAAAGAGAAAGCAGGTAGCTTGCAGTGGGCTTACATGGC
GATAGCTAGACTGGGCGGTTTTATGGACAGCAAGCGAACCGGAATTGCCAGCTGGGGCGCCCTCTGGTAA
GGTTGGGAAGCCCTGCAAAGTAAACTGGATGGCTTTCTTGCCGCCAAGGATCTGATGGCGCAGGGGATCA
AGATCCTGCTTCATCCCCGTGGCCCGTTGCTCGCGTTTGCTGGCGGTGTCCCCGGAAGAAATATATTTGC
ATGTCTTTAGTTCTATGATGACACAAACCCCGCCCAGCGTCTTGTCATTGGCGAATTCGAACACGCAGAT
GCAGTCGGGGCGGCGCGGTCCCAGGTCCACTTCGCATATTAAGGTGACGCGTGTGGCCTCGAACACCGAG
CGACCCTGCAGCGACCCGCTTAACAGCGTCAACAGCGTGCCGCAGATCTGATCAAGAGACAGGATGAGGA
TCGTTTCGCATGATTGAACAAGATGGATTGCACGCAGGTTCTCCGGCCGCTTGGGTGGAGAGGCTATTCG
GCTATGACTGGGCACAACAGACAATCGGCTGCTCTGATGCCGCCGTGTTCCGGCTGTCAGCGCAGGGGCG
CCCGGTTCTTTTTGTCAAGACCGACCTGTCCGGTGCCCTGAATGAACTGCAGGACGAGGCAGCGCGGCTA
TCGTGGCTGGCCACGACGGGCGTTCCTTGCGCAGCTGTGCTCGACGTTGTCACTGAAGCGGGAAGGGACT
GGCTGCTATTGGGCGAAGTGCCGGGGCAGGATCTCCTGTCATCTCACCTTGCTCCTGCCGAGAAAGTATC
CATCATGGCTGATGCAATGCGGCGGCTGCATACGCTTGATCCGGCTACCTGCCCATTCGACCACCAAGCG
AAACATCGCATCGAGCGAGCACGTACTCGGATGGAAGCCGGTCTTGTCGATCAGGATGATCTGGACGAAG
AGCATCAGGGGCTCGCGCCAGCCGAACTGTTCGCCAGGCTCAAGGCGCGCATGCCCGACGGCGAGGATCT
CGTCGTGACCCATGGCGATGCCTGCTTGCCGAATATCATGGTGGAAAATGGCCGCTTTTCTGGATTCATC
GACTGTGGCCGGCTGGGTGTGGCGGACCGCTATCAGGACATAGCGTTGGCTACCCGTGATATTGCTGAAG
AGCTTGGCGGCGAATGGGCTGACCGCTTCCTCGTGCTTTACGGTATCGCCGCTCCCGATTCGCAGCGCAT
CGCCTTCTATCGCCTTCTTGACGAGTTCTTCTGAGCGGGACTCTGGGGTTCGAAATGACCGACCAAGCGA
CGCCCAACCTGCCATCACGAGATTTCGATTCCACCGCCGCCTTCTATGAAAGGTTGGGCTTCGGAATCGT
TTTCCGGGACGCCGGCTGGATGATCCTCCAGCGCGGGGATCTCATGCTGGAGTTCTTCGCCCACCCCGGG
AGATGGGGGAGGCTAACTGAAACACGGAAGGAGACAATACCGGAAGGAACCCGCGCTATGACGGCAATAA
AAAGACAGAATAAAACGCACGGTGTTGGGTCGTTTGTTCATAAACGCGGGGTTCGGTCCCAGGGCTGGCA
CTCTGTCGATACCCCACCGAGACCCCATTGGGGCCAATACGCCCGCGTTTCTTCCTTTTCCCCACCCCAC
CCCCCAAGTTCGGGTGAAGGCCCAGGGCTCGCAGCCAACGTCGGGGCGGCAAGCCCTGCCATAGCCACGG
GCCCCGTGGGTTAGGGACGGCGGATCGCGGCCCTCTAGAGAGCTTGGCCCATTGCATACGTTGTATCCAT
ATCATAATATGTACATTTATATTGGCTCATGTCCAACATTACCGCCATGTT
