>Addgene plasmid #16507 | pCMV-Neo-Bam APC | addgene partial sequence | sequence record 56732 | Bglob-pA-R 5'-ttttggcagagggaaaaaga-3'
AGGGCATTGGCCACACCAGCCACCACCTTCTGATAGGCAGCCTGCACCTGAGGAGTGAATTCCTCGACGG
ATCCCCCGGGCTGCAGGAATTCCACAAAAACATTTTTTTTTGCATAAATACCAATTTTTCCCTGATGTAA
GTTTAGTCAGTTTATAATCTAGAAATGATTGATAACAGCAATATATCATATTTTCTATCTGTAGTGTTCA
TTATTTTAAGACAAGCAATAATTAAAGGAAGTTGGGATGGGATGCTACTTTAAATACATGTAAAACATAC
TGTACAAACATACTTGGCTTTACTATTTTTTTCCTAACCATCAAGAGTGCCTCCCAAAATAAGACCAGTG
AAGACAAAGTATACTATCAAATATGGCTTCGAGAACAAAAACCCTCTAACAAGAATCAAACCTATTTACA
AAATTTTTCAGTCTTTTAAAGTTTCATTTGAAACAAAATGTCTATATAGCAGTTGTAATTAACATAGAAT
TTTCTTAGTTTCATTCTTCCTCTCTTTTAAACAGATGTCACAAGGTAAGACCCAGAATGGCGCTTAGGAC
TTTGGGTTCCACTGGATTCTGTGCTGTCAGTTTTGGAATCTCGCTTCTTTGTGTTGTTATTCACTGGAGT
TGGGATCTGAGATGGCCGAGCTGAAGTGCTATCTGCGCTGCTTTTCCTAGGGCTTGGGTTGTAATTAAAA
GGAGTCACTCTGGCAGCAACAGTCCCACTAGGTGAACTGTGTTTGCTTGAGCTGCTAGAACTGAATGGGG
TACGTTCCACTATAGAACTTTCATTAGTCTCTGATACAGGGACAGGATTATTTTGTCCTGGTTTTATCTC
AGTTCCTTTTTGGTCAGGGGCATCCACCTGAATAAAGGAGTTCAGGCGATTTTCCAAACCCACGGTACGC
ATGGGAACACTGCCATTACCCACA
