>Addgene plasmid #16507 | pCMV-Neo-Bam APC | addgene partial sequence | sequence record 56733 | CMV-F 5'-CGCAAATGGGCGGTAGGCGTG-3'
ATAAGCAGAGCTCGTTTAGTGAACCGTCAGATCGCCTGGAGACGCCATCCACGCTGTTTTGACCTCCATA
GAAGACACCGGGACCGATCCAGCCTCCGGTCGACCGATCCTGAGAACTTCAGGGTGAGTTTGGGGACCCT
TGATTGTTCTTTCTTTTTCGCTATTGTAAAATTCATGTTATATGGAGGGGGCAAAGTTTTCAGGGTGTTG
TTTAGAATGGGAAGATGTCCCTTGTATCACCATGGACCCTCATGATAATTTTGTTTCTTTCACTTTCTAC
TCTGTTGACAACCATTGTCTCCTCTTATTTTCTTTTCATTTTCTGTAACTTTTTCGTTAAACTTTAGCTT
GCATTTGTAACGAATTTTTAAATTCACTTTTGTTTATTTGTCAGATTGTAAGTACTTTCTCTAATCACTT
TTTTTTCAAGGCAATCAGGGTATATTATATTGTACTTCAGCACAGTTTTAGAGAACAATTGTTATAATTA
AATGATAAGGTAGAATATTTCTGCATATAAATTCTGGCTGGCGTGGAAATATTCTTATTGGTAGAAACAA
CTACACCCTGGTCATCATCCTGCCTTTCTCTTTATGGTTACAATGATATACACTGTTTGAGATGAGGATA
AAATACTCTGAGTCCAAACCGGGCCCCTCTGCTAACCATGTTCATGCCTTCTTCTCTTTCCTACAGCTCC
TGGGCAACGTGCTGGTTGTTGTGCTGTCTCATCATTTTGGCAAAGAATTCCTCGACGGATCCGATCGAAT
TCCCGGAAATGGGGTCCAAGGGTAGCCAAGGATGGCTGCAGCTTCATATGATCAGTTGTTAAAGCAAGTT
GAGGCACTGAAGATGGAGAACTCAAATCTTCGACAAGAGCTAGAAGATAATTCCAATCATCTTACA
